Addgene plasmid #112822: pRPB1-CTD14
Purpose: pSMF2 with 14 CTD repeats
Depositing lab: Stephen Fuchs. Depositing organization: Tufts University. Publication: DNA Instability Maintains the Repeat Length of the Yeast RNA Polymerase II C-terminal Domain. Morrill SA, Exner AE, Babokhov M, Reinfeld BI, Fuchs SM. J Biol Chem. 2016 May 27;291(22):11540-50. doi: 10.1074/jbc.M115.696252. Epub 2016 Mar 29. PubMed 27026700.
Backbone
  Vector backbone: pJMD2
  Backbone size w/o insert (bp): 5345
  Total vector size (bp): 5957
  Vector type: Yeast Expression
  Selectable markers: Gentamicin, LEU2
Growth in bacteria
  Bacterial resistance: Ampicillin, 100 μg/mL
  Growth temperature: 37°C
  Growth strain: DH5alpha
  Copy number: Unknown
Gene/Insert
  Gene/Insert name: RPB1 (alt name: RPO21)
  Species: S. cerevisiae (budding yeast)
  Insert size (bp): 5200
  Mutation: CTD repeats have identical sequence, deleted repeats 15-26
  Entrez Gene: RPO21 (a.k.a. YDL140C, RPB1, RPB220, SIT1, SUA8)
  Promoter: Native promoter
  Cloning method: Restriction Enzyme; 5′ cloning site Xma1 (not destroyed); 3′ cloning site Sac1 (not destroyed)
  Sequencing primers: 5′ GATCGATGAGGAGTCACTGG; 3′ TTTACTAGCGCCGTTGGTTT
Terms and licenses: Academic/Nonprofit Terms; Industry Terms: Not Available to Industry
How to cite: pRPB1-CTD14 was a gift from Stephen Fuchs (Addgene plasmid # 112822 ; http://n2t.net/addgene:112822 ; RRID:Addgene_112822)
