[The description below was written by a language model from this plasmid's Addgene catalogue record and pLannotate feature annotations shown in this document.]
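Description:
pRPB1-CTD14 is a yeast expression plasmid carrying the Saccharomyces cerevisiae RPB1 (RPO21) gene, which encodes the largest, catalytic subunit of RNA polymerase II, with a shortened C-terminal domain. The catalogue describes it as the pSMF2 plasmid with 14 CTD repeats, built on the pJMD2 backbone. The repeats have identical sequence, and repeats 15–26 are deleted. The gene is expressed from its native promoter and was inserted by restriction cloning between XmaI and SacI sites, both of which are retained. The feature table shows a long RPO21 coding fragment followed a short distance downstream by a 3xFLAG epitope. The unannotated gap between them presumably holds the engineered repeat region, so the protein appears to be C-terminally FLAG-tagged, although the catalogue fields do not mention a tag. A nearby BPL1 fragment is probably genomic sequence flanking the RPO21 locus.

For maintenance in yeast, the plasmid carries a CEN6/ARS element, giving stable low-copy, centromeric propagation, and a LEU2 marker with its own promoter for selection in leucine auxotrophs. In E. coli it replicates from a high-copy ColE1/pUC-type origin and is selected with ampicillin through the bla gene. Residual lac promoter/operator, lacI, rop and bom fragments are backbone remnants. The catalogue also lists gentamicin as a selectable marker, but no corresponding resistance gene is annotated. The catalogue total size (about 6 kb) also disagrees with both the listed 5.2 kb insert and the sequenced record of roughly 11.1 kb, so the sequenced length is probably the more reliable figure.

The associated publication concerns how DNA instability maintains CTD repeat length, which suggests the construct is used to study the function and genetic stability of a shortened CTD in yeast.
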