Features (pLannotate 1.2.2; 16 found; start..end, strand, type, name):
     70..573     -  misc_feature   CEN/ARS: S. cerevisiae CEN6 centromere fused to an autonomously replicating sequence
    610..714     +  promoter       AmpR promoter: bla
    715..1575    +  CDS            AmpR: β-lactamase; bla; confers resistance to ampicillin, carbenicillin, and related antibiotics
   1746..2334    +  rep_origin     ori: high-copy-number ColE1/pMB1/pBR322/pUC origin of replication
   2517..2609    +  CDS            lacI (fragment): lac repressor; lacI; The lac repressor binds to the lac operator to inhibit transcription in E. coli. This inhibition can be relieved by adding lactose or isopropyl-β-D-thiogalactopyranoside (IPTG).
   2622..2643    +  protein_bind   CAP binding site: CAP binding activates transcription in the presence of cAMP. E. coli catabolite activator protein
   2658..2688    +  promoter       lac promoter: promoter for the E. coli lac operon
   2692..2714    +  protein_bind   lac operator (fragment): The lac repressor binds to the lac operator to inhibit transcription in E. coli. This inhibition can be relieved by adding lactose or isopropyl-β-D-thiogalactopyranoside (IPTG). lac repressor encoded by lacI
   3369..7979    +  CDS            RPO21 (fragment): RPB1_YEAST - Also known as RPB1, RPB220, SUA8. Experimental evidence at protein level: Swiss-Prot protein existence level 1. DNA-dependent RNA polymerase catalyzes the transcription of DNA into RNA using the four ribonucleoside triphosphates as substrates. Largest and catalytic component of RNA polymerase II which synthesizes mRNA precursors and many functional non-coding RNAs. Forms the polymerase active center together with the second largest subunit. Pol II is the central component of the basal RNA polymerase II transcription machinery. During a transcription cycle, Pol II, general transcri
   8262..8327    +  CDS            3xFLAG: three tandem FLAG® epitope tags, followed by an enterokinase cleavage site
   8582..8881    -  CDS            BPL1 (fragment): BPL1_YEAST - Also known as ACC2. Experimental evidence at protein level: Swiss-Prot protein existence level 1. Post-translational modification of specific protein by attachment of biotin. Acts on various carboxylases such as acetyl-CoA- carboxylase, pyruvate carboxylase, propionyl CoA carboxylase, and 3- methylcrotonyl CoA carboxylase. From Saccharomyces cerevisiae (strain ATCC 204508 / S288c) (Baker's yeast).
   8937..9342    +  promoter       LEU2 promoter: S. cerevisiae LEU2
   9343..10434   +  CDS            LEU2: LEU3_YEAST - Experimental evidence at protein level: Swiss-Prot protein existence level 1. Catalyzes the oxidation of 3-carboxy-2-hydroxy-4- methylpentanoate (3-isopropylmalate) to 3-carboxy-4-methyl-2- oxopentanoate. The product decarboxylates to 4-methyl-2 oxopentanoate. From Saccharomyces cerevisiae (strain ATCC 204508 / S288c) (Baker's yeast).
  10799..10915   -  CDS            NFS1 (fragment): NFS1_YEAST - Also known as SPL1 From Saccharomyces cerevisiae (strain ATCC 204508 / S288c) (Baker's yeast).
  10914..10964   -  misc_feature   bom (fragment): basis of mobility region from pBR322
  11066..1       -  CDS            rop (fragment) (across the origin): Rop protein, which maintains plasmids at low copy number; rop
>Addgene plasmid #112822 | pRPB1-CTD14 | addgene full sequence | sequence record 217299 | Addgene NGS Result
GACGAAAGGGCCTCGTGATACGCCTATTTTTATAGGTTAATGTCATGATAATAATGGTTTCTTAGGACGG
ATCGCTTGCCTGTAACTTACACGCGCCTCGTATCTTTTAATGATGGAATAATTTGGGAATTTACTCTGTG
TTTATTTATTTTTATGTTTTGTATTTGGATTTTAGAAAGTAAATAAAGAAGGTAGAAGAGTTACGGAATG
AAGAAAAAAAAATAAACAAAGGTTTAAAAAATTTCAACAAAAAGCGTACTTTACATATATATTTATTAGA
CAAGAAAAGCAGATTAAATAGATATACATTCGATTAACGATAAGTAAAATGTAAAATCACAGGATTTTCG
TGTGTGGTCTTCTACACAGACAAGATGAAACAATTCGGCATTAATACCTGAGAGCAGGAAGAGCAAGATA
AAAGGTAGTATTTGTTGGCGATCCCCCTAGAGTCTTTTACATCTTCGGAAAACAAAAACTATTTTTTCTT
TAATTTCTTTTTTTACTTTCTATTTTTAATTTATATATTTATATTAAAAAATTTAAATTATAATTATTTT
TATAGCACGTGATGAAAAGGACCCAGGTGGCACTTTTCGGGGAAATGTGCGCGGAACCCCTATTTGTTTA
TTTTTCTAAATACATTCAAATATGTATCCGCTCATGAGACAATAACCCTGATAAATGCTTCAATAATATT
GAAAAAGGAAGAGTATGAGTATTCAACATTTCCGTGTCGCCCTTATTCCCTTTTTTGCGGCATTTTGCCT
TCCTGTTTTTGCTCACCCAGAAACGCTGGTGAAAGTAAAAGATGCTGAAGATCAGTTGGGTGCACGAGTG
GGTTACATCGAACTGGATCTCAACAGCGGTAAGATCCTTGAGAGTTTTCGCCCCGAAGAACGTTTTCCAA
TGATGAGCACTTTTAAAGTTCTGCTATGTGGCGCGGTATTATCCCGTATTGACGCCGGGCAAGAGCAACT
CGGTCGCCGCATACACTATTCTCAGAATGACTTGGTTGAGTACTCACCAGTCACAGAAAAGCATCTTACG
GATGGCATGACAGTAAGAGAATTATGCAGTGCTGCCATAACCATGAGTGATAACACTGCGGCCAACTTAC
TTCTGACAACGATCGGAGGACCGAAGGAGCTAACCGCTTTTTTGCACAACATGGGGGATCATGTAACTCG
CCTTGATCGTTGGGAACCGGAGCTGAATGAAGCCATACCAAACGACGAGCGTGACACCACGATGCCTGTA
GCAATGGCAACAACGTTGCGCAAACTATTAACTGGCGAACTACTTACTCTAGCTTCCCGGCAACAATTAA
TAGACTGGATGGAGGCGGATAAAGTTGCAGGACCACTTCTGCGCTCGGCCCTTCCGGCTGGCTGGTTTAT
TGCTGATAAATCTGGAGCCGGTGAGCGTGGGTCTCGCGGTATCATTGCAGCACTGGGGCCAGATGGTAAG
CCCTCCCGTATCGTAGTTATCTACACGACGGGGAGTCAGGCAACTATGGATGAACGAAATAGACAGATCG
CTGAGATAGGTGCCTCACTGATTAAGCATTGGTAACTGTCAGACCAAGTTTACTCATATATACTTTAGAT
TGATTTAAAACTTCATTTTTAATTTAAAAGGATCTAGGTGAAGATCCTTTTTGATAATCTCATGACCAAA
ATCCCTTAACGTGAGTTTTCGTTCCACTGAGCGTCAGACCCCGTAGAAAAGATCAAAGGATCTTCTTGAG
ATCCTTTTTTTCTGCGCGTAATCTGCTGCTTGCAAACAAAAAAACCACCGCTACCAGCGGTGGTTTGTTT
GCCGGATCAAGAGCTACCAACTCTTTTTCCGAAGGTAACTGGCTTCAGCAGAGCGCAGATACCAAATACT
GTTCTTCTAGTGTAGCCGTAGTTAGGCCACCACTTCAAGAACTCTGTAGCACCGCCTACATACCTCGCTC
TGCTAATCCTGTTACCAGTGGCTGCTGCCAGTGGCGATAAGTCGTGTCTTACCGGGTTGGACTCAAGACG
ATAGTTACCGGATAAGGCGCAGCGGTCGGGCTGAACGGGGGGTTCGTGCACACAGCCCAGCTTGGAGCGA
ACGACCTACACCGAACTGAGATACCTACAGCGTGAGCTATGAGAAAGCGCCACGCTTCCCGAAGGGAGAA
AGGCGGACAGGTATCCGGTAAGCGGCAGGGTCGGAACAGGAGAGCGCACGAGGGAGCTTCCAGGGGGAAA
CGCCTGGTATCTTTATAGTCCTGTCGGGTTTCGCCACCTCTGACTTGAGCGTCGATTTTTGTGATGCTCG
TCAGGGGGGCGGAGCCTATGGAAAAACGCCAGCAACGCGGCCTTTTTACGGTTCCTGGCCTTTTGCTGGC
CTTTTGCTCACATGTTCTTTCCTGCGTTATCCCCTGATTCTGTGGATAACCGTATTACCGCCTTTGAGTG
AGCTGATACCGCTCGCCGCAGCCGAACGACCGAGCGCAGCGAGTCAGTGAGCGAGGAAGCGGAAGAGCGC
CCAATACGCAAACCGCCTCTCCCCGCGCGTTGGCCGATTCATTAATGCAGCTGGCACGACAGGTTTCCCG
ACTGGAAAGCGGGCAGTGAGCGCAACGCAATTAATGTGAGTTAGCTCACTCATTAGGCACCCCAGGCTTT
ACACTTTATGCTTCCGGCTCGTATGTTGTGTGGAATTGTGAGCGGATAACAATTTCACACAGGAAACAGC
TATGACCATGATTACGCCAAGCGCGCGGGTTGCGCGTCTCGAGGAGCGTGCAGCACCATTCACCGCCAGC
TTTGTATCGTCCTTTAGAGTGCAGCAAGAACATTAATTGCTCTCACAGAGGTATCATAAGAACATCCGAT
TCGTTCATTAACTGAAATCATATCTGTGTTGTTCTGATCGACTCTCTTTGTTAGTTTTATCTTCCATTTT
TTTTTATTCCTTTCATTTTCCAATAAAATTTGAACAGGATCGATATAAACAGATAAAAACCCTCCAAAGT
TAACCATTTGTTTATATTTGCTTTTCTGCATAAGTTTTCCTAGCGAATTCCCTGATCAACTTTCAAGGAA
AACTAAAACTACTGTATTATAAGAGGTTTTTTTTTTCATTCCAGATTAATTTTGAAATACGATATCCTCA
AGTTTATCTACCAGAATATTTGACTAAGAAATCAAACTCTGTTAATAATAATATAATTATAAAAACCTCA
ACTAGAAACTCCAAAAAAAAAAATTTACCATTTTTTACTTTCTATCCTTGTTAACCAAATTTCAAAAAAA
TTTTACCTTTTCTTTTTCCAGAAGAGGGACCAATCATAAAGATAGCAATAACACTTTACCCCAAAATATA
AATCAGACATGGTAGGACAACAGTATTCTAGTGCTCCACTCCGTACAGTAAAAGAGGTCCAATTCGGTCT
TTTCTCACCTGAAGAAGTTAGAGCAATCAGTGTGGCCAAAATTAGATTTCCAGAGACAATGGATGAAACC
CAGACGAGAGCGAAAATTGGTGGTCTAAACGACCCTAGGTTAGGCTCTATTGATCGTAATCTGAAGTGTC
AAACTTGTCAAGAGGGTATGAACGAATGTCCTGGTCATTTTGGTCACATAGATTTAGCAAAACCTGTATT
TCATGTTGGTTTTATTGCCAAAATTAAGAAAGTATGTGAGTGTGTCTGTATGCACTGTGGTAAGCTATTA
CTGGATGAACATAATGAATTAATGAGACAAGCTCTAGCAATCAAAGACAGTAAAAAAAGGTTTGCTGCAA
TTTGGACTTTATGTAAAACAAAAATGGTCTGCGAAACAGATGTCCCTTCTGAAGATGATCCTACTCAGCT
CGTATCAAGGGGAGGTTGTGGTAATACACAGCCTACAATTCGTAAGGATGGGTTGAAATTAGTTGGTAGT
TGGAAAAAAGATAGAGCCACGGGGGATGCGGATGAACCAGAACTAAGAGTTTTAAGTACGGAGGAAATCT
TGAATATTTTTAAGCATATCTCAGTAAAAGACTTCACTAGTTTGGGTTTCAACGAAGTTTTTTCTCGTCC
AGAATGGATGATTTTAACATGCCTTCCTGTCCCACCACCACCGGTGCGTCCATCCATTTCCTTCAATGAA
TCTCAAAGAGGTGAGGATGATTTAACCTTTAAACTTGCTGATATTTTAAAAGCTAATATTAGTTTGGAAA
CACTAGAGCATAACGGTGCTCCACATCATGCTATTGAAGAAGCAGAGAGTTTATTACAATTTCATGTTGC
CACTTATATGGATAATGATATTGCTGGTCAACCACAAGCTCTTCAAAAGTCCGGCCGTCCCGTTAAATCT
ATTCGTGCTCGTTTGAAGGGTAAAGAGGGTCGTATCAGAGGTAATTTAATGGGTAAGCGTGTGGATTTTT
CGGCAAGAACTGTTATTTCTGGTGATCCTAATTTGGAATTAGACCAAGTCGGTGTTCCAAAATCTATTGC
CAAGACTTTAACATACCCAGAAGTGGTCACACCATATAACATAGATCGTCTGACGCAACTTGTTAGGAAT
GGACCAAATGAGCACCCCGGTGCCAAATACGTCATTCGTGATAGCGGAGACCGTATAGATTTAAGATACA
GTAAAAGGGCAGGTGATATTCAATTACAGTATGGGTGGAAAGTTGAACGTCATATTATGGACAATGATCC
AGTTTTATTCAACCGTCAACCTTCGTTGCACAAAATGTCCATGATGGCCCACAGAGTAAAAGTTATTCCA
TATTCTACATTTAGATTGAATTTGTCCGTTACATCTCCATACAATGCCGATTTCGACGGTGACGAAATGA
ATCTTCACGTTCCTCAGTCTGAGGAAACAAGGGCGGAACTTTCTCAATTATGTGCTGTTCCTCTGCAAAT
TGTTTCACCACAATCTAACAAACCTTGTATGGGTATTGTTCAAGATACTTTGTGTGGTATTCGTAAACTG
ACATTAAGAGATACATTTATAGAACTTGATCAAGTTTTGAATATGCTTTATTGGGTTCCAGATTGGGATG
GTGTTATTCCGACACCTGCAATTATCAAGCCCAAACCTTTGTGGTCCGGTAAACAAATCTTGTCTGTGGC
TATCCCAAACGGTATTCATTTACAACGTTTTGATGAGGGCACTACTCTGCTTTCTCCAAAGGATAATGGT
ATGCTTATTATTGACGGTCAAATCATTTTTGGTGTAGTAGAGAAAAAAACCGTTGGTTCCTCCAATGGTG
GTTTAATTCATGTTGTTACGAGAGAAAAGGGACCTCAAGTTTGTGCTAAGTTGTTTGGTAACATACAGAA
AGTTGTTAACTTTTGGTTACTACATAATGGGTTTTCAACAGGTATTGGTGATACCATTGCGGACGGCCCA
ACAATGAGGGAAATTACAGAGACAATTGCAGAGGCTAAAAAGAAAGTTTTGGATGTTACGAAAGAAGCCC
AGGCAAACTTATTGACTGCTAAACATGGTATGACTCTCCGTGAGTCTTTTGAGGATAACGTTGTTCGGTT
CCTAAATGAAGCAAGAGATAAGGCAGGTCGTTTAGCTGAAGTCAATTTGAAAGATTTGAACAATGTGAAA
CAAATGGTTATGGCAGGTTCCAAGGGTTCATTTATTAATATCGCGCAAATGTCAGCTTGTGTAGGACAGC
AATCTGTTGAAGGTAAACGTATTGCTTTTGGGTTCGTTGATCGTACCTTACCTCATTTCTCTAAAGATGA
TTACTCCCCAGAGTCTAAAGGTTTTGTTGAGAACTCATATTTGAGAGGTTTGACCCCACAAGAATTTTTT
TTCCATGCAATGGGTGGTCGTGAAGGTCTTATCGATACCGCCGTCAAAACAGCCGAAACAGGTTATATTC
AACGTCGTTTAGTGAAAGCTCTAGAAGATATCATGGTTCATTACGATAACACCACAAGAAACTCATTGGG
TAACGTTATTCAGTTTATTTATGGTGAAGATGGTATGGATGCTGCGCATATTGAAAAGCAATCGCTAGAT
ACTATTGGTGGCTCCGATGCAGCTTTTGAAAAGAGATACAGAGTTGATTTATTGAATACAGACCATACCC
TTGATCCCTCACTATTGGAATCCGGATCTGAGATACTTGGCGATTTGAAACTTCAAGTTCTCCTGGATGA
AGAATACAAACAATTAGTGAAAGATCGTAAATTTTTGAGGGAAGTTTTTGTTGATGGTGAAGCAAACTGG
CCATTACCAGTCAACATAAGACGTATTATTCAAAATGCTCAACAAACTTTCCACATAGATCATACGAAAC
CATCTGATTTAACAATCAAAGACATCGTTCTTGGTGTAAAGGATTTGCAAGAAAACTTATTAGTGTTGCG
TGGTAAGAATGAAATTATACAAAATGCCCAGCGAGATGCAGTTACATTGTTCTGCTGTTTATTACGTTCC
CGTTTGGCCACACGTAGAGTTCTACAAGAGTACAGACTAACAAAACAGGCATTCGATTGGGTATTAAGTA
ATATCGAGGCACAATTCCTCCGTTCTGTTGTTCACCCTGGTGAAATGGTTGGTGTTCTAGCAGCCCAATC
CATTGGTGAACCAGCCACACAAATGACCCTTAACACCTTCCATTTTGCTGGTGTTGCTTCCAAAAAAGTT
ACTTCTGGTGTCCCCCGTTTAAAGGAAATTTTGAATGTGGCCAAAAACATGAAAACCCCTTCCTTGACTG
TATACTTAGAGCCTGGTCATGCTGCCGATCAAGAACAAGCGAAGTTGATCAGATCTGCTATCGAGCATAC
CACTTTAAAGAGTGTCACTATTGCTTCAGAAATTTACTATGATCCTGATCCACGTTCCACAGTTATTCCA
GAAGATGAAGAAATTATCCAACTTCATTTCTCATTATTGGATGAAGAGGCTGAACAATCTTTTGACCAAC
AATCACCTTGGTTATTACGTCTGGAACTGGATCGTGCAGCAATGAATGATAAAGACTTAACAATGGGTCA
GGTTGGTGAAAGAATCAAGCAAACATTCAAAAATGATTTGTTTGTTATCTGGTCTGAAGACAACGATGAG
AAGTTGATCATCCGTTGTCGTGTTGTTCGTCCAAAGTCACTAGATGCTGAGACTGAAGCAGAAGAAGATC
ATATGTTGAAGAAAATTGAGAACACAATGTTAGAGAATATTACATTACGTGGTGTAGAGAACATCGAGCG
TGTTGTCATGATGAAATATGACCGTAAAGTACCAAGTCCAACTGGTGAATACGTTAAGGAACCTGAATGG
GTGTTGGAAACAGATGGTGTTAACTTATCTGAAGTTATGACTGTTCCTGGTATCGACCCAACCAGAATCT
ATACCAACTCCTTCATTGATATAATGGAAGTTCTAGGTATTGAAGCTGGTCGTGCAGCCTTGTATAAAGA
AGTTTACAATGTTATTGCTTCTGATGGTTCGTATGTTAACTACCGTCATATGGCTTTGTTAGTCGATGTT
ATGACAACCCAAGGTGGCTTAACTTCTGTTACTCGTCATGGTTTCAACAGATCAAATACAGGTGCCTTAA
TGAGATGTTCATTTGAAGAAACTGTCGAAATTTTGTTTGAAGCTGGTGCTTCAGCCGAATTAGATGATTG
TCGTGGTGTTTCGGAAAATGTCATTCTTGGTCAAATGGCTCCAATCGGTACCGGTGCATTTGATGTGATG
ATCGATGAGGAGTCACTGGTAAAATACATGCCAGAACAAAAAATAACTGAGATTGAAGACGGACAAGATG
GTGGCGTCACACCATACAGTAACGAAAGTGGTTTGGTCAATGCAGATCTTGACGTTAAAGATGAGCTAAT
GTTTTCACCTCTGGTTGATTCGGGTTCAAATGACGCTATGGCTGGAGGATTTACAGCGTACGGTGGTGCT
GATTATGGTGAAGCCACGTCTCCATTTGGTGCTTATGGTGAAGCACCTACATCTCCCGGGTTTGGAGTCT
TGACACCAGGCTTTTCTCCGACGTCTCCTAGTTACAGCCCAACCTCACCTTCATATTCTCCGACGTCTCC
TAGTTACAGCCCAACCTCACCTTCATATTCTCCGACGTCTCCTAGTTACAGCCCAACCTCACCTTCATAT
TCTCCGACGTCTCCTAGTTACAGCCCAACCTCACCTTCATATTCTCCGACGTCTCCTAGTTACAGCCCAA
CCTCACCTTCATATTCTCCGACGTCTCCTAGTTACAGCCCAACCTCACCTTCATATTCTCCGACGTCTCC
TGACTACAAAGACCATGACGGTGATTATAAAGATCATGACATCAACTACAAGGATGACGATGACAAGTGA
GCTCGTATATCATCCTTACGTATTTGACGTTATTACATTATATATAGTTTCTCAAATAATATTTCTAGTT
TATTTTTGTATCATAATAAAAACGTATACCAAATATACCATTATTTTTCATAGCATTATGGTAGGGATAG
GGAATCAAGTAACTAATTTATATCCGCAGAGCATTGGGAAAACCAACGGCGCTAGTAAATGCATTTAAAT
TACGTCCGTCCAACTTCTAAGCTTCAAGTGGTAGACTCTTAACTCTGAACCTTTTTAGCAATTAAGCTCT
TGAAGATATCAAAAGTGTTACCGTCCGGCTGTAAATTATAAACGTTTCCTGTAAATTGAGTGGAACTACC
GCTTACCAATTCTTTTGCAATCAGTAAACCGTAGTCTTCCGTGATACCAGTAATCATGGCTTGCGTATTT
CCGTGATCTGGTAATGTTACTATTTGGTTACTATGTAACCACAACTCATAATAACTTGGCAATATTTCCG
CAGCTCCGTAGTTAATAAACTGTTTTAATATGACCTCAAGGTTATTCATATAGAGTGCCTGCGGGCCCGA
TCCCGATATCCAGGCCTCCCGATATCCAGGCCTCAGCTTAGCCTAGAACTGTGGGAATACTCAGGTATCG
TAAGATGCAAGAGTTCGAATCTCTTAGCAACCATTATTTTTTTCCTCAACATAACGAGAACACACAGGGG
CGCTATCGCACAGAATCAAATTCGATGACTGGAAATTTTTTGTTAATTTCAGAGGTCGCCTGACGCATAT
ACCTTTTTCAACTGAAAAATTGGGAGAAAAAGGAAAGGTGAGAGCGCCGGAACCGGCTTTTCATATAGAA
TAGAGAAGCGTTCATGACTAAATGCTTGCATCACAATACTTGAAGTTGACAATATTATTTAAGGACCTAT
TGTTTTTTCCAATAGGTGGTTAGCAATCGTCTTACTTTCTAACTTTTCTTACCTTTTACATTTCAGCAAT
ATATATATATATTTCAAGGATATACCATTCTAATGTCTGCCCCTAAGAAGATCGTCGTTTTGCCAGGTGA
CCACGTTGGTCAAGAAATCACAGCCGAAGCCATTAAGGTTCTTAAAGCTATTTCTGATGTTCGTTCCAAT
GTCAAGTTCGATTTCGAAAATCATTTAATTGGTGGTGCTGCTATCGATGCTACAGGTGTTCCACTTCCAG
ATGAGGCGCTGGAAGCCTCCAAGAAGGCTGATGCCGTTTTGTTAGGTGCTGTGGGTGGTCCTAAATGGGG
TACAGGTAGTGTTAGACCTGAACAAGGTTTACTAAAAATCCGTAAAGAACTTCAATTGTACGCCAACTTA
AGACCATGTAACTTTGCATCCGACTCTCTTTTAGACTTATCTCCAATCAAGCCACAATTTGCTAAAGGTA
CTGACTTCGTTGTTGTCAGAGAATTAGTGGGAGGTATTTACTTTGGTAAGAGAAAGGAAGACGATGGTGA
TGGTGTCGCTTGGGATAGTGAACAATACACCGTTCCAGAAGTGCAAAGAATCACAAGAATGGCCGCTTTC
ATGGCCCTACAACATGAGCCACCATTGCCTATTTGGTCCTTGGATAAAGCTAATGTTTTGGCCTCTTCAA
GATTATGGAGAAAAACTGTGGAGGAAACCATCAAGAACGAATTTCCTACATTGAAGGTTCAACATCAATT
GATTGATTCTGCCGCCATGATCCTAGTTAAGAACCCAACCCACCTAAATGGTATTATAATCACCAGCAAC
ATGTTTGGTGATATCATCTCCGATGAAGCCTCCGTTATCCCAGGTTCCTTGGGTTTGTTGCCATCTGCGT
CCTTGGCCTCTTTGCCAGACAAGAACACCGCATTTGGTTTGTACGAACCATGCCACGGTTCTGCTCCAGA
TTTGCCAAAGAATAAGGTCAACCCTATCGCCACTATCTTGTCTGCTGCAATGATGTTGAAATTGTCATTG
AACTTGCCTGAAGAAGGTAAGGCCATTGAAGATGCAGTTAAAAAGGTTTTGGATGCAGGTATCAGAACTG
GTGATTTAGGTGGTTCCAACAGTACCACCGAAGTCGGTGATGCTGTCGCCGAAGAAGTTAAGAAAATCCT
TGCTTAAAAAGATTCTCTTTTTTTATGATATTTGTACATAAACTTTATAAATGAAATTCATAATAGAAAC
GACACGAAATTACAAAATGGAATATGTTCATAGGGTAGACGAAACTATATACGCAATCTACATACATTTA
TCAAGAAGGAGAAAAAGGAGGATGTAAAGGAATACAGGTAAGCAAATTGATACTAATGGCTCAACGTGAT
AAGGAAAAAGAATTGCACTTTAACATTAATATTGACAAGGAGGAGGGCACCACACAAAAAGTTAGGTGTA
ACAGAAAATCATGAAACTATGATTCCTAATTTATATATTGGAGGATTTTCTCTAAAAAAAAAAAAATACA
ACAAATAAAAAACACTCAATGACCTGACCATTTGATGGAGTTTAAGTCAATACCTTCTTGAACCATTTCC
CATAATGGTGAAAGTTCCCTCAAGAATTTTACTCTGTCAGAAACGGCCTTAACGACGTAGTCGATATGGT
GCACTCTCAGTACAATCTGCTCTGATGCCGCATAGTTAAGCCAGCCCCGACACCCGCCAACACCCGCTGA
CGCGCCCTGACGGGCTTGTCTGCTCCCGGCATCCGCTTACAGACAAGCTGTGACCGTCTCCGGGAGCTGC
ATGTGTCAGAGGTTTTCACCGTCATCACCGAAACGCGCGA
